Addgene plasmid #127811: myr-palm_2xmEYFP
Purpose: Homo-dimer mEYFP-mEYFP expression vector with plasma membrane localization signal
Depositing lab: Salvatore Chiantia. Depositing organization: Universitaet Potsdam. Publication: Optimal fluorescent protein tags for quantifying protein oligomerization in living cells. Dunsing V, Luckner M, Zuhlke B, Petazzi RA, Herrmann A, Chiantia S. Sci Rep. 2018 Jul 13;8(1):10634. doi: 10.1038/s41598-018-28858-0. PubMed 30006597.
Backbone
  Vector backbone: myr-palm-mCardinal-C1
  Vector type: Mammalian Expression
Growth in bacteria
  Bacterial resistance: Kanamycin, 50 μg/mL
  Growth temperature: 37°C
  Growth strain: DH5alpha
  Copy number: High Copy
Gene/Insert
  Gene/Insert name: myristoylated-palmitoylated-mEYFP-mEYFP
  Cloning method: Restriction Enzyme; 5′ cloning site Unknown (unknown if destroyed); 3′ cloning site Unknown (unknown if destroyed)
Terms and licenses: Academic/Nonprofit Terms; Industry Terms: Not Available to Industry
How to cite: myr-palm_2xmEYFP was a gift from Salvatore Chiantia (Addgene plasmid # 127811 ; http://n2t.net/addgene:127811 ; RRID:Addgene_127811)
