[The description below was written by a language model from this plasmid's Addgene catalogue record and pLannotate feature annotations shown in this document.]
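Description:
myr-palm_2xmEYFP is a 5,483 bp mammalian expression plasmid built on the myr-palm-mCardinal-C1 backbone, a C1-style fluorescent-protein vector. It replicates in E. coli from a high-copy ColE1/pUC-type origin and is selected with kanamycin. The NeoR/KanR (aph(3')-II) gene sits downstream of tandem bacterial (bla) and SV40 early promoters and is followed by an HSV TK polyadenylation signal. The same marker can therefore confer G418 resistance in mammalian cells. An f1 origin is also present. Short annotated fragments of ble, the bGH poly(A) signal and SV40 large T antigen appear to be backbone remnants rather than functional units.

The payload is driven by the human CMV immediate-early enhancer and promoter and terminated by the SV40 poly(A) signal. It consists of two copies of monomeric EYFP arranged in tandem, joined by a short linker of about 50 bp derived from a multiple cloning site fragment. The product is a single polypeptide that behaves as a covalent mEYFP homodimer. According to the catalogue entry, the fusion carries an N-terminal myristoylation-palmitoylation signal that anchors it to the plasma membrane. This motif is not annotated separately in the feature tables, but it would fit in the roughly 90 bp unannotated stretch between the CMV promoter and the first mEYFP. The cloning sites used are not recorded.

The sequencing-derived and depositor-supplied records are the same length and show the same feature order, differing only by a 60 bp shift in the start coordinate. The associated work concerns choosing fluorescent protein tags for quantifying protein oligomerization in living cells. The construct therefore probably serves as a membrane-bound dimer reference standard for such brightness-based fluorescence measurements.
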