Features (pLannotate 1.2.2; 15 found; start..end, strand, type, name):
     61..364     +  enhancer       CMV enhancer: human cytomegalovirus immediate early enhancer
    365..568     +  promoter       CMV promoter: human cytomegalovirus (CMV) immediate early promoter
    657..1373    +  CDS            mEYFP: mEYFP is a basic (constitutively fluorescent) yellow fluorescent protein published in 2002, derived from Aequorea victoria. It is reported to be a very rapidly-maturing monomer.
   1374..1424    +  misc_feature   MCS (fragment): multiple cloning site
   1425..2141    +  CDS            mEYFP: mEYFP is a basic (constitutively fluorescent) yellow fluorescent protein published in 2002, derived from Aequorea victoria. It is reported to be a very rapidly-maturing monomer.
   2164..2248    +  CDS            large T antigen (fragment): large T antigen from SV40 (simian virus 40)
   2271..2392    +  polyA_signal   SV40 poly(A) signal: SV40 polyadenylation signal
   2426..2854    -  rep_origin     f1 ori (sequence partly withheld): f1 bacteriophage origin of replication; arrow indicates direction of (+) strand synthesis
   2881..2985    +  promoter       AmpR promoter: bla
   2987..3344    +  promoter       SV40 promoter: SV40 enhancer and early promoter
   3379..4173    +  CDS            NeoR/KanR: aminoglycoside phosphotransferase from Tn5; aph(3')-II (or nptII); confers resistance to neomycin, kanamycin, and G418 (Geneticin®)
   4194..4346    +  CDS            ble (fragment): BLE_KLEPN - Experimental evidence at protein level: Swiss-Prot protein existence level 1. Binding protein with a strong affinity to the bleomycin family of antibiotics. Binds to CL990; an antimitotic-antibiotic compound. From Klebsiella pneumoniae.
   4405..4452    +  polyA_signal   HSV TK poly(A) signal: herpes simplex virus thymidine kinase polyadenylation signal (Cole and Stacy, 1985)
   4543..4559    -  polyA_signal   bGH poly(A) signal (fragment): bovine growth hormone polyadenylation signal
   4781..5369    +  rep_origin     ori: high-copy-number ColE1/pMB1/pBR322/pUC origin of replication
>Addgene plasmid #127811 | myr-palm_2xmEYFP | depositor full sequence | sequence record 244863 | myr-palm_2xmEYFP sequence 5483 bps
TAGTTATTAATAGTAATCAATTACGGGGTCATTAGTTCATAGCCCATATATGGAGTTCCGCGTTACATAA
CTTACGGTAAATGGCCCGCCTGGCTGACCGCCCAACGACCCCCGCCCATTGACGTCAATAATGACGTATG
TTCCCATAGTAACGCCAATAGGGACTTTCCATTGACGTCAATGGGTGGAGTATTTACGGTAAACTGCCCA
CTTGGCAGTACATCAAGTGTATCATATGCCAAGTACGCCCCCTATTGACGTCAATGACGGTAAATGGCCC
GCCTGGCATTATGCCCAGTACATGACCTTATGGGACTTTCCTACTTGGCAGTACATCTACGTATTAGTCA
TCGCTATTACCATGGTGATGCGGTTTTGGCAGTACATCAATGGGCGTGGATAGCGGTTTGACTCACGGGG
ATTTCCAAGTCTCCACCCCATTGACGTCAATGGGAGTTTGTTTTGGCACCAAAATCAACGGGACTTTCCA
AAATGTCGTAACAACTCCGCCCCATTGACGCAAATGGGCGGTAGGCGTGTACGGTGGGAGGTCTATATAA
GCAGAGCTGGTTTAGTGAACCGTCAGATCCGCTAGCATGGGATGTATTAAATCAAAAAGGAAAGACAATC
TCAATGACGATGAACCGGTCGCCACCATGGTGAGCAAGGGCGAGGAGCTGTTCACCGGGGTGGTGCCCAT
CCTGGTCGAGCTGGACGGCGACGTAAACGGCCACAAGTTCAGCGTGTCCGGCGAGGGCGAGGGCGATGCC
ACCTACGGCAAGCTGACCCTGAAGTTCATCTGCACCACCGGCAAGCTGCCCGTGCCCTGGCCCACCCTCG
TGACCACCTTCGGCTACGGCCTGCAGTGCTTCGCCCGCTACCCCGACCACATGAAGCAGCACGACTTCTT
CAAGTCCGCCATGCCCGAAGGCTACGTCCAGGAGCGCACCATCTTCTTCAAGGACGACGGCAACTACAAG
ACCCGCGCCGAGGTGAAGTTCGAGGGCGACACCCTGGTGAACCGCATCGAGCTGAAGGGCATCGACTTCA
AGGAGGACGGCAACATCCTGGGGCACAAGCTGGAGTACAACTACAACAGCCACAACGTCTATATCATGGC
CGACAAGCAGAAGAACGGCATCAAGGTGAACTTCAAGATCCGCCACAACATCGAGGACGGCAGCGTGCAG
CTCGCCGACCACTACCAGCAGAACACCCCCATCGGCGACGGCCCCGTGCTGCTGCCCGACAACCACTACC
TGAGCTACCAGTCCAAACTGAGCAAAGACCCCAACGAGAAGCGCGATCACATGGTCCTGCTGGAGTTCGT
GACCGCCGCCGGGATCACTCTCGGCATGGACGAGCTGTACAAGTCCGGACTCAGATCTCGAGCTCAAGCT
TCGAATTCTGCAGTCGACGGTACCATGGTGAGCAAGGGCGAGGAGCTGTTCACCGGGGTGGTGCCCATCC
TGGTCGAGCTGGACGGCGACGTAAACGGCCACAAGTTCAGCGTGTCCGGCGAGGGCGAGGGCGATGCCAC
CTACGGCAAGCTGACCCTGAAGTTCATCTGCACCACCGGCAAGCTGCCCGTGCCCTGGCCCACCCTCGTG
ACCACCTTCGGCTACGGCCTGCAGTGCTTCGCCCGCTACCCCGACCACATGAAGCAGCACGACTTCTTCA
AGTCCGCCATGCCCGAAGGCTACGTCCAGGAGCGCACCATCTTCTTCAAGGACGACGGCAACTACAAGAC
CCGCGCCGAGGTGAAGTTCGAGGGCGACACCCTGGTGAACCGCATCGAGCTGAAGGGCATCGACTTCAAG
GAGGACGGCAACATCCTGGGGCACAAGCTGGAGTACAACTACAACAGCCACAACGTCTATATCATGGCCG
ACAAGCAGAAGAACGGCATCAAGGTGAACTTCAAGATCCGCCACAACATCGAGGACGGCAGCGTGCAGCT
CGCCGACCACTACCAGCAGAACACCCCCATCGGCGACGGCCCCGTGCTGCTGCCCGACAACCACTACCTG
AGCTACCAGTCCAAACTGAGCAAAGACCCCAACGAGAAGCGCGATCACATGGTCCTGCTGGAGTTCGTGA
CCGCCGCCGGGATCACTCTCGGCATGGACGAGCTGTACAAGGGATCCACCGGATCTAGATAACTGATCAT
AATCAGCCATACCACATTTGTAGAGGTTTTACTTGCTTTAAAAAACCTCCCACACCTCCCCCTGAACCTG
AAACATAAAATGAATGCAATTGTTGTTGTTAACTTGTTTATTGCAGCTTATAATGGTTACAAATAAAGCA
ATAGCATCACAAATTTCACAAATAAAGCATTTTTTTCACTGCATTCTAGTTGTGGTTTGTCCAAACTCAT
CAATGTATCTTAACGCGTAAATTGTAAGCGTTAATATTTTGTTAAAATTCGCGTTAAATTTTTGTTAAAT
CAGCTCATTTTTTAACCAATAGGCCGAAATCGGCAAAATCCCTTATAAATCAAAAGAATAGACCGAGATA
GGGT
[37 nt withheld, positions 2525-2561]
AAAGAACGTGGACTCCAACGTCAAAGG
[49 nt withheld, positions 2589-2637]
T
[91 nt withheld, positions 2639-2729]
G
[124 nt withheld, positions 2731-2854]
CAGGTGGCACTTTTCGGGGAAATGTGCGCGGAACCCCTATTTGTTTATTTTTCTAAATACATTCAAATAT
GTATCCGCTCATGAGACAATAACCCTGATAAATGCTTCAATAATATTGAAAAAGGAAGAGTCCTGAGGCG
GAAAGAACCAGCTGTGGAATGTGTGTCAGTTAGGGTGTGGAAAGTCCCCAGGCTCCCCAGCAGGCAGAAG
TATGCAAAGCATGCATCTCAATTAGTCAGCAACCAGGTGTGGAAAGTCCCCAGGCTCCCCAGCAGGCAGA
AGTATGCAAAGCATGCATCTCAATTAGTCAGCAACCATAGTCCCGCCCCTAACTCCGCCCATCCCGCCCC
TAACTCCGCCCAGTTCCGCCCATTCTCCGCCCCATGGCTGACTAATTTTTTTTATTTATGCAGAGGCCGA
GGCCGCCTCGGCCTCTGAGCTATTCCAGAAGTAGTGAGGAGGCTTTTTTGGAGGCCTAGGCTTTTGCAAA
GATCGATCAAGAGACAGGATGAGGATCGTTTCGCATGATTGAACAAGATGGATTGCACGCAGGTTCTCCG
GCCGCTTGGGTGGAGAGGCTATTCGGCTATGACTGGGCACAACAGACAATCGGCTGCTCTGATGCCGCCG
TGTTCCGGCTGTCAGCGCAGGGGCGCCCGGTTCTTTTTGTCAAGACCGACCTGTCCGGTGCCCTGAATGA
ACTGCAAGACGAGGCAGCGCGGCTATCGTGGCTGGCCACGACGGGCGTTCCTTGCGCAGCTGTGCTCGAC
GTTGTCACTGAAGCGGGAAGGGACTGGCTGCTATTGGGCGAAGTGCCGGGGCAGGATCTCCTGTCATCTC
ACCTTGCTCCTGCCGAGAAAGTATCCATCATGGCTGATGCAATGCGGCGGCTGCATACGCTTGATCCGGC
TACCTGCCCATTCGACCACCAAGCGAAACATCGCATCGAGCGAGCACGTACTCGGATGGAAGCCGGTCTT
GTCGATCAGGATGATCTGGACGAAGAGCATCAGGGGCTCGCGCCAGCCGAACTGTTCGCCAGGCTCAAGG
CGAGCATGCCCGACGGCGAGGATCTCGTCGTGACCCATGGCGATGCCTGCTTGCCGAATATCATGGTGGA
AAATGGCCGCTTTTCTGGATTCATCGACTGTGGCCGGCTGGGTGTGGCGGACCGCTATCAGGACATAGCG
TTGGCTACCCGTGATATTGCTGAAGAGCTTGGCGGCGAATGGGCTGACCGCTTCCTCGTGCTTTACGGTA
TCGCCGCTCCCGATTCGCAGCGCATCGCCTTCTATCGCCTTCTTGACGAGTTCTTCTGAGCGGGACTCTG
GGGTTCGAAATGACCGACCAAGCGACGCCCAACCTGCCATCACGAGATTTCGATTCCACCGCCGCCTTCT
ATGAAAGGTTGGGCTTCGGAATCGTTTTCCGGGACGCCGGCTGGATGATCCTCCAGCGCGGGGATCTCAT
GCTGGAGTTCTTCGCCCACCCTAGGGGGAGGCTAACTGAAACACGGAAGGAGACAATACCGGAAGGAACC
CGCGCTATGACGGCAATAAAAAGACAGAATAAAACGCACGGTGTTGGGTCGTTTGTTCATAAACGCGGGG
TTCGGTCCCAGGGCTGGCACTCTGTCGATACCCCACCGAGACCCCATTGGGGCCAATACGCCCGCGTTTC
TTCCTTTTCCCCACCCCACCCCCCAAGTTCGGGTGAAGGCCCAGGGCTCGCAGCCAACGTCGGGGCGGCA
GGCCCTGCCATAGCCTCAGGTTACTCATATATACTTTAGATTGATTTAAAACTTCATTTTTAATTTAAAA
GGATCTAGGTGAAGATCCTTTTTGATAATCTCATGACCAAAATCCCTTAACGTGAGTTTTCGTTCCACTG
AGCGTCAGACCCCGTAGAAAAGATCAAAGGATCTTCTTGAGATCCTTTTTTTCTGCGCGTAATCTGCTGC
TTGCAAACAAAAAAACCACCGCTACCAGCGGTGGTTTGTTTGCCGGATCAAGAGCTACCAACTCTTTTTC
CGAAGGTAACTGGCTTCAGCAGAGCGCAGATACCAAATACTGTCCTTCTAGTGTAGCCGTAGTTAGGCCA
CCACTTCAAGAACTCTGTAGCACCGCCTACATACCTCGCTCTGCTAATCCTGTTACCAGTGGCTGCTGCC
AGTGGCGATAAGTCGTGTCTTACCGGGTTGGACTCAAGACGATAGTTACCGGATAAGGCGCAGCGGTCGG
GCTGAACGGGGGGTTCGTGCACACAGCCCAGCTTGGAGCGAACGACCTACACCGAACTGAGATACCTACA
GCGTGAGCTATGAGAAAGCGCCACGCTTCCCGAAGGGAGAAAGGCGGACAGGTATCCGGTAAGCGGCAGG
GTCGGAACAGGAGAGCGCACGAGGGAGCTTCCAGGGGGAAACGCCTGGTATCTTTATAGTCCTGTCGGGT
TTCGCCACCTCTGACTTGAGCGTCGATTTTTGTGATGCTCGTCAGGGGGGCGGAGCCTATGGAAAAACGC
CAGCAACGCGGCCTTTTTACGGTTCCTGGCCTTTTGCTGGCCTTTTGCTCACATGTTCTTTCCTGCGTTA
TCCCCTGATTCTGTGGATAACCGTATTACCGCCATGCAT
