Features (pLannotate 1.2.2; 16 found; start..end, strand, type, name):
      1..304     +  enhancer       CMV enhancer: human cytomegalovirus immediate early enhancer
    305..508     +  promoter       CMV promoter: human cytomegalovirus (CMV) immediate early promoter
    597..1313    +  CDS            mEYFP: mEYFP is a basic (constitutively fluorescent) yellow fluorescent protein published in 2002, derived from Aequorea victoria. It is reported to be a very rapidly-maturing monomer.
   1314..1364    +  misc_feature   MCS (fragment): multiple cloning site
   1365..2081    +  CDS            mEYFP: mEYFP is a basic (constitutively fluorescent) yellow fluorescent protein published in 2002, derived from Aequorea victoria. It is reported to be a very rapidly-maturing monomer.
   2104..2188    +  CDS            large T antigen (fragment): large T antigen from SV40 (simian virus 40)
   2211..2332    +  polyA_signal   SV40 poly(A) signal: SV40 polyadenylation signal
   2366..2794    -  rep_origin     f1 ori (sequence partly withheld): f1 bacteriophage origin of replication; arrow indicates direction of (+) strand synthesis
   2821..2925    +  promoter       AmpR promoter: bla
   2927..3284    +  promoter       SV40 promoter: SV40 enhancer and early promoter
   3319..4113    +  CDS            NeoR/KanR: aminoglycoside phosphotransferase from Tn5; aph(3')-II (or nptII); confers resistance to neomycin, kanamycin, and G418 (Geneticin®)
   4134..4286    +  CDS            ble (fragment): BLE_KLEPN - Experimental evidence at protein level: Swiss-Prot protein existence level 1. Binding protein with a strong affinity to the bleomycin family of antibiotics. Binds to CL990; an antimitotic-antibiotic compound. From Klebsiella pneumoniae.
   4345..4392    +  polyA_signal   HSV TK poly(A) signal: herpes simplex virus thymidine kinase polyadenylation signal (Cole and Stacy, 1985)
   4483..4499    -  polyA_signal   bGH poly(A) signal (fragment): bovine growth hormone polyadenylation signal
   4721..5309    +  rep_origin     ori: high-copy-number ColE1/pMB1/pBR322/pUC origin of replication
   5424..5483    +  enhancer       CMV enhancer (fragment): human cytomegalovirus immediate early enhancer
>Addgene plasmid #127811 | myr-palm_2xmEYFP | addgene full sequence | sequence record 247547 | Addgene NGS Result
CGTTACATAACTTACGGTAAATGGCCCGCCTGGCTGACCGCCCAACGACCCCCGCCCATTGACGTCAATA
ATGACGTATGTTCCCATAGTAACGCCAATAGGGACTTTCCATTGACGTCAATGGGTGGAGTATTTACGGT
AAACTGCCCACTTGGCAGTACATCAAGTGTATCATATGCCAAGTACGCCCCCTATTGACGTCAATGACGG
TAAATGGCCCGCCTGGCATTATGCCCAGTACATGACCTTATGGGACTTTCCTACTTGGCAGTACATCTAC
GTATTAGTCATCGCTATTACCATGGTGATGCGGTTTTGGCAGTACATCAATGGGCGTGGATAGCGGTTTG
ACTCACGGGGATTTCCAAGTCTCCACCCCATTGACGTCAATGGGAGTTTGTTTTGGCACCAAAATCAACG
GGACTTTCCAAAATGTCGTAACAACTCCGCCCCATTGACGCAAATGGGCGGTAGGCGTGTACGGTGGGAG
GTCTATATAAGCAGAGCTGGTTTAGTGAACCGTCAGATCCGCTAGCATGGGATGTATTAAATCAAAAAGG
AAAGACAATCTCAATGACGATGAACCGGTCGCCACCATGGTGAGCAAGGGCGAGGAGCTGTTCACCGGGG
TGGTGCCCATCCTGGTCGAGCTGGACGGCGACGTAAACGGCCACAAGTTCAGCGTGTCCGGCGAGGGCGA
GGGCGATGCCACCTACGGCAAGCTGACCCTGAAGTTCATCTGCACCACCGGCAAGCTGCCCGTGCCCTGG
CCCACCCTCGTGACCACCTTCGGCTACGGCCTGCAGTGCTTCGCCCGCTACCCCGACCACATGAAGCAGC
ACGACTTCTTCAAGTCCGCCATGCCCGAAGGCTACGTCCAGGAGCGCACCATCTTCTTCAAGGACGACGG
CAACTACAAGACCCGCGCCGAGGTGAAGTTCGAGGGCGACACCCTGGTGAACCGCATCGAGCTGAAGGGC
ATCGACTTCAAGGAGGACGGCAACATCCTGGGGCACAAGCTGGAGTACAACTACAACAGCCACAACGTCT
ATATCATGGCCGACAAGCAGAAGAACGGCATCAAGGTGAACTTCAAGATCCGCCACAACATCGAGGACGG
CAGCGTGCAGCTCGCCGACCACTACCAGCAGAACACCCCCATCGGCGACGGCCCCGTGCTGCTGCCCGAC
AACCACTACCTGAGCTACCAGTCCAAACTGAGCAAAGACCCCAACGAGAAGCGCGATCACATGGTCCTGC
TGGAGTTCGTGACCGCCGCCGGGATCACTCTCGGCATGGACGAGCTGTACAAGTCCGGACTCAGATCTCG
AGCTCAAGCTTCGAATTCTGCAGTCGACGGTACCATGGTGAGCAAGGGCGAGGAGCTGTTCACCGGGGTG
GTGCCCATCCTGGTCGAGCTGGACGGCGACGTAAACGGCCACAAGTTCAGCGTGTCCGGCGAGGGCGAGG
GCGATGCCACCTACGGCAAGCTGACCCTGAAGTTCATCTGCACCACCGGCAAGCTGCCCGTGCCCTGGCC
CACCCTCGTGACCACCTTCGGCTACGGCCTGCAGTGCTTCGCCCGCTACCCCGACCACATGAAGCAGCAC
GACTTCTTCAAGTCCGCCATGCCCGAAGGCTACGTCCAGGAGCGCACCATCTTCTTCAAGGACGACGGCA
ACTACAAGACCCGCGCCGAGGTGAAGTTCGAGGGCGACACCCTGGTGAACCGCATCGAGCTGAAGGGCAT
CGACTTCAAGGAGGACGGCAACATCCTGGGGCACAAGCTGGAGTACAACTACAACAGCCACAACGTCTAT
ATCATGGCCGACAAGCAGAAGAACGGCATCAAGGTGAACTTCAAGATCCGCCACAACATCGAGGACGGCA
GCGTGCAGCTCGCCGACCACTACCAGCAGAACACCCCCATCGGCGACGGCCCCGTGCTGCTGCCCGACAA
CCACTACCTGAGCTACCAGTCCAAACTGAGCAAAGACCCCAACGAGAAGCGCGATCACATGGTCCTGCTG
GAGTTCGTGACCGCCGCCGGGATCACTCTCGGCATGGACGAGCTGTACAAGGGATCCACCGGATCTAGAT
AACTGATCATAATCAGCCATACCACATTTGTAGAGGTTTTACTTGCTTTAAAAAACCTCCCACACCTCCC
CCTGAACCTGAAACATAAAATGAATGCAATTGTTGTTGTTAACTTGTTTATTGCAGCTTATAATGGTTAC
AAATAAAGCAATAGCATCACAAATTTCACAAATAAAGCATTTTTTTCACTGCATTCTAGTTGTGGTTTGT
CCAAACTCATCAATGTATCTTAACGCGTAAATTGTAAGCGTTAATATTTTGTTAAAATTCGCGTTAAATT
TTTGTTAAATCAGCTCATTTTTTAACCAATAGGCCGAAATCGGCAAAATCCCTTATAAATCAAAAGAATA
GACCGAGATAGGGT
[37 nt withheld, positions 2465-2501]
AAAGAACGTGGACTCCAACGTCAAAGG
[49 nt withheld, positions 2529-2577]
T
[91 nt withheld, positions 2579-2669]
G
[124 nt withheld, positions 2671-2794]
CAGGTGGCACTTTTCGGGGAAATGTGCGCGGAACCCCTATTTGTTTATTTTTCTAAATACATTCAAATAT
GTATCCGCTCATGAGACAATAACCCTGATAAATGCTTCAATAATATTGAAAAAGGAAGAGTCCTGAGGCG
GAAAGAACCAGCTGTGGAATGTGTGTCAGTTAGGGTGTGGAAAGTCCCCAGGCTCCCCAGCAGGCAGAAG
TATGCAAAGCATGCATCTCAATTAGTCAGCAACCAGGTGTGGAAAGTCCCCAGGCTCCCCAGCAGGCAGA
AGTATGCAAAGCATGCATCTCAATTAGTCAGCAACCATAGTCCCGCCCCTAACTCCGCCCATCCCGCCCC
TAACTCCGCCCAGTTCCGCCCATTCTCCGCCCCATGGCTGACTAATTTTTTTTATTTATGCAGAGGCCGA
GGCCGCCTCGGCCTCTGAGCTATTCCAGAAGTAGTGAGGAGGCTTTTTTGGAGGCCTAGGCTTTTGCAAA
GATCGATCAAGAGACAGGATGAGGATCGTTTCGCATGATTGAACAAGATGGATTGCACGCAGGTTCTCCG
GCCGCTTGGGTGGAGAGGCTATTCGGCTATGACTGGGCACAACAGACAATCGGCTGCTCTGATGCCGCCG
TGTTCCGGCTGTCAGCGCAGGGGCGCCCGGTTCTTTTTGTCAAGACCGACCTGTCCGGTGCCCTGAATGA
ACTGCAAGACGAGGCAGCGCGGCTATCGTGGCTGGCCACGACGGGCGTTCCTTGCGCAGCTGTGCTCGAC
GTTGTCACTGAAGCGGGAAGGGACTGGCTGCTATTGGGCGAAGTGCCGGGGCAGGATCTCCTGTCATCTC
ACCTTGCTCCTGCCGAGAAAGTATCCATCATGGCTGATGCAATGCGGCGGCTGCATACGCTTGATCCGGC
TACCTGCCCATTCGACCACCAAGCGAAACATCGCATCGAGCGAGCACGTACTCGGATGGAAGCCGGTCTT
GTCGATCAGGATGATCTGGACGAAGAGCATCAGGGGCTCGCGCCAGCCGAACTGTTCGCCAGGCTCAAGG
CGAGCATGCCCGACGGCGAGGATCTCGTCGTGACCCATGGCGATGCCTGCTTGCCGAATATCATGGTGGA
AAATGGCCGCTTTTCTGGATTCATCGACTGTGGCCGGCTGGGTGTGGCGGACCGCTATCAGGACATAGCG
TTGGCTACCCGTGATATTGCTGAAGAGCTTGGCGGCGAATGGGCTGACCGCTTCCTCGTGCTTTACGGTA
TCGCCGCTCCCGATTCGCAGCGCATCGCCTTCTATCGCCTTCTTGACGAGTTCTTCTGAGCGGGACTCTG
GGGTTCGAAATGACCGACCAAGCGACGCCCAACCTGCCATCACGAGATTTCGATTCCACCGCCGCCTTCT
ATGAAAGGTTGGGCTTCGGAATCGTTTTCCGGGACGCCGGCTGGATGATCCTCCAGCGCGGGGATCTCAT
GCTGGAGTTCTTCGCCCACCCTAGGGGGAGGCTAACTGAAACACGGAAGGAGACAATACCGGAAGGAACC
CGCGCTATGACGGCAATAAAAAGACAGAATAAAACGCACGGTGTTGGGTCGTTTGTTCATAAACGCGGGG
TTCGGTCCCAGGGCTGGCACTCTGTCGATACCCCACCGAGACCCCATTGGGGCCAATACGCCCGCGTTTC
TTCCTTTTCCCCACCCCACCCCCCAAGTTCGGGTGAAGGCCCAGGGCTCGCAGCCAACGTCGGGGCGGCA
GGCCCTGCCATAGCCTCAGGTTACTCATATATACTTTAGATTGATTTAAAACTTCATTTTTAATTTAAAA
GGATCTAGGTGAAGATCCTTTTTGATAATCTCATGACCAAAATCCCTTAACGTGAGTTTTCGTTCCACTG
AGCGTCAGACCCCGTAGAAAAGATCAAAGGATCTTCTTGAGATCCTTTTTTTCTGCGCGTAATCTGCTGC
TTGCAAACAAAAAAACCACCGCTACCAGCGGTGGTTTGTTTGCCGGATCAAGAGCTACCAACTCTTTTTC
CGAAGGTAACTGGCTTCAGCAGAGCGCAGATACCAAATACTGTTCTTCTAGTGTAGCCGTAGTTAGGCCA
CCACTTCAAGAACTCTGTAGCACCGCCTACATACCTCGCTCTGCTAATCCTGTTACCAGTGGCTGCTGCC
AGTGGCGATAAGTCGTGTCTTACCGGGTTGGACTCAAGACGATAGTTACCGGATAAGGCGCAGCGGTCGG
GCTGAACGGGGGGTTCGTGCACACAGCCCAGCTTGGAGCGAACGACCTACACCGAACTGAGATACCTACA
GCGTGAGCTATGAGAAAGCGCCACGCTTCCCGAAGGGAGAAAGGCGGACAGGTATCCGGTAAGCGGCAGG
GTCGGAACAGGAGAGCGCACGAGGGAGCTTCCAGGGGGAAACGCCTGGTATCTTTATAGTCCTGTCGGGT
TTCGCCACCTCTGACTTGAGCGTCGATTTTTGTGATGCTCGTCAGGGGGGCGGAGCCTATGGAAAAACGC
CAGCAACGCGGCCTTTTTACGGTTCCTGGCCTTTTGCTGGCCTTTTGCTCACATGTTCTTTCCTGCGTTA
TCCCCTGATTCTGTGGATAACCGTATTACCGCCATGCATTAGTTATTAATAGTAATCAATTACGGGGTCA
TTAGTTCATAGCCCATATATGGAGTTCCG
